Addgene plasmid #118067: hCMV-IE1:GrRenilla
Purpose: Transcriptional unit for constitutive expression of GrRenilla in mammalian cells
Depositing lab: Koen Venken. Depositing organization: Baylor College of Medicine. Publication: Examining multiple cellular pathways at once using multiplex hextuple luciferase assaying. Sarrion-Perdigones A, Chang L, Gonzalez Y, Gallego-Flores T, Young DW, Venken KJT. Nat Commun. 2019 Dec 13;10(1):5710. doi: 10.1038/s41467-019-13651-y. PubMed 31836712.
Backbone
  Vector backbone: ColE1 vector Alpha2
  Backbone manufacturer: Self made; Derived from pBluescriptSK
  Backbone size w/o insert (bp): 2327
  Total vector size (bp): 4097
  Modifications to backbone: Kanamycin Resistance
  Vector type: Mammalian Expression, Luciferase, Synthetic Biology ; Assembly of GB2.0 transcriptional units
Growth in bacteria
  Bacterial resistance: Kanamycin, 50 μg/mL
  Growth temperature: 37°C
  Growth strain: DH5alpha
  Copy number: High Copy
Gene/Insert
  Gene/Insert name: CMV:GreenRenilla:bGHF (alt name: Cytomegalovirus enhancer and promoter driving the expression of the GrennRenillaLuciferase)
  Species: Synthetic
  Insert size (bp): 2517
  Promoter: CMV
  Cloning method: Restriction Enzyme; 5′ cloning site BsaI (destroyed during cloning); 3′ cloning site BsaI (destroyed during cloning)
  Sequencing primers: 5′ aat gag ctg att taa caa aaa ttt aac gcg; 3′ ctt ttt acg gtt cct ggc ctt ttg
Terms and licenses: Academic/Nonprofit Terms; Industry Terms: Not Available to Industry
Depositor comments: Insert can be released with BsmBI
How to cite: hCMV-IE1:GrRenilla was a gift from Koen Venken (Addgene plasmid # 118067 ; http://n2t.net/addgene:118067 ; RRID:Addgene_118067)
