[The description below was written by a language model from this plasmid's Addgene catalogue record and pLannotate feature annotations shown in this document.]
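Description:
hCMV-IE1:GrRenilla is a 4,097 bp mammalian expression and luciferase reporter plasmid built in a GoldenBraid 2.0 (GB2.0) style modular cloning system. Its backbone, the self-made "ColE1 vector Alpha2", derives from pBluescriptSK and was modified to carry kanamycin resistance. It is propagated in E. coli at high copy from a ColE1/pUC-type origin, with selection through an aph(3')-Ia kanamycin resistance gene that the annotation places downstream of a cat promoter. An f1 bacteriophage origin inherited from the pBluescript parent and a short tet promoter fragment are also annotated. Two sequence records are available, the depositor's and a repository sequencing result. They have the same length and show the same nine features in the same order, differing only in where numbering starts.

The payload is a single synthetic transcriptional unit. The human cytomegalovirus immediate-early enhancer and promoter drive a green-emitting Renilla luciferase coding sequence, which the annotation tool matches to Renilla reniformis luciferase, and the unit ends with the bovine growth hormone polyadenylation signal. This gives strong constitutive luciferase expression in transfected mammalian cells. The unit was assembled into the Alpha2 vector through BsaI sites that were destroyed during cloning, and it can be released with BsmBI, so it can be combined with other transcriptional units in higher-order multigene constructs. The listed insert size (2,517 bp) is larger than the annotated enhancer-to-poly(A) span and does not sum with the stated backbone size to the total, so that figure should be treated cautiously. The associated publication concerns multiplexed hextuple luciferase assays of several cellular pathways at once. A constitutive unit like this would plausibly serve as a normalisation control there, though the record does not say so.
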