Features (pLannotate 1.2.2; 9 found; start..end, strand, type, name):
     86..389     +  enhancer       CMV enhancer: human cytomegalovirus immediate early enhancer
    390..593     +  promoter       CMV promoter: human cytomegalovirus (CMV) immediate early promoter
    623..1555    +  CDS            LUCI_RENRE: Experimental evidence at protein level: Swiss-Prot protein existence level 1. Upon binding the substrate, the enzyme catalyzes an oxygenation, producing a very short-lived hydroperoxide that cyclizes into a dioxetanone structure, which collapses, releasing a CO(2) molecule. The spontaneous breakdown of the dioxetanone releases the energy (about 50 kcal/mole) that is necessary to generate the excited state of the coelenteramide product, which is the singlet form of the monoanion. In vivo the product undergoes the process of nonradiative energy transfer to an accessory protein, a green fluoresce
   1563..1787    +  polyA_signal   bGH poly(A) signal: bovine growth hormone polyadenylation signal
   1907..2495    -  rep_origin     ori: high-copy-number ColE1/pMB1/pBR322/pUC origin of replication
   2610..2712    +  promoter       cat promoter: promoter of the E. coli cat gene encoding chloramphenicol acetyltransferase
   2713..3526    +  CDS            KanR (fragment): aminoglycoside phosphotransferase; aph(3')-Ia; confers resistance to kanamycin in bacteria or G418 (Geneticin®) in eukaryotes
   3614..3631    -  promoter       tet promoter (fragment): E. coli promoter for tetracycline efflux protein gene
   3642..4097    +  rep_origin     f1 ori (sequence partly withheld): f1 bacteriophage origin of replication; arrow indicates direction of (+) strand synthesis
>Addgene plasmid #118067 | hCMV-IE1:GrRenilla | depositor full sequence | sequence record 230608 | hCMV-IE1:GrRenilla sequence 4097 bps
TAACAAGCTTCGTCTCAGTCAGGAGTAGTTATTAATAGTAATCAATTACGGGGTCATTAGTTCATAGCCC
ATATATGGAGTTCCGCGTTACATAACTTACGGTAAATGGCCCGCCTGGCTGACCGCCCAACGACCCCCGC
CCATTGACGTCAATAATGACGTATGTTCCCATAGTAACGCCAATAGGGACTTTCCATTGACGTCAATGGG
TGGAGTATTTACGGTAAACTGCCCACTTGGCAGTACATCAAGTGTATCATATGCCAAGTACGCCCCCTAT
TGACGTCAATGACGGTAAATGGCCCGCCTGGCATTATGCCCAGTACATGACCTTATGGGACTTTCCTACT
TGGCAGTACATCTACGTATTAGTCATCGCTATTACCATGGTGATGCGGTTTTGGCAGTACATCAATGGGC
GTGGATAGCGGTTTGACTCACGGGGATTTCCAAGTCTCCACCCCATTGACGTCAATGGGAGTTTGTTTTG
GCACCAAAATCAACGGGACTTTCCAAAATGTCGTAACAACTCCGCCCCATTGACGCAAATGGGCGGTAGG
CGTGTACGGTGGGAGGTCTATATAAGCAGAGCTGGTTTAGTGAACCGTCAGATCAAGCTCAAATGGCTTC
CAAAGTCTACGACCCAGAACAAAGGAAGAGGATGATTACTGGACCGCAGTGGTGGGCAAGGTGCAAGCAG
ATGAATGTACTCGATAGTTTTATCAATTATTACGACTCCGAAAAACACGCGGAAAATGCTGTCATATTCC
TGCACGGGAACGCCACTAGCAGCTACTTGTGGCGGCACGTAGTCCCCCACATAGAGCCTGTTGCCCGATG
TATTATTCCCGATCTCATTGGAATGGGCAAATCAGGCAAATCTGGGAACGGTTCTTACCGCCTGCTCGAT
CACTATAAATATTTGACCGCTTGGTTTGAGCTGCTTAATCTCCCTAAAAAAATAATATTCGTTGGACACG
ACTGGGGCTCAGCTCTGGCGTTCCACTACGCATACGAGCATCAAGACCGAATAAAAGCAATAGTACATAT
GGAGTCAGTTGTTGACGTCATAGAGTCATGGATGGGTTGGCCAGATATTGAAGAGGAATTGGCCCTCATC
AAGAGTGAGGAGGGGGAAAAAATGGTCCTGGAAAATAATTTTTTCGTGGAAACCTTGCTCCCGAGTAAAA
TAATGCGAAAACTTGAACCCGAAGAGTTTGCTGCTTATTTGGAGCCTTTCAAGGAAAAGGGGGAAGTAAG
ACGACCAACCCTTTCTTGGCCGAGGGAGATACCTCTTGTTAAGGGTGGAAAGCCCGACGTAGTCCAGATA
GTCCGAAATTACAACGCGTACCTGAGAGCTAGTGATGACCTCCCTAAGTTGTTTATCGAGTCAGACCCTG
GGTTCTTCAGCAACGCAATTGTAGAAGGAGCGAAAAAATTTCCAAATACAGAATTTGTGAAGGTTAAGGG
GCTCCACTTTTTGCAAGAGGACGCCCCCGATGAGATGGGAAAATACATTAAATCTTTCGTAGAGCGCGTC
CTTAAGAATGAACAGTGAGCTTCTGTGCCTTCTAGTTGCCAGCCATCTGTTGTTTGCCCCTCCCCCGTGC
CTTCCTTGACCCTGGAAGGTGCCACTCCCACTGTCCTTTCCTAATAAAATGAGGAAATTGCATCGCATTG
TCTGAGTAGGTGTCATTCTATTCTGGGGGGTGGGGTGGGGCAGGACAGCAAGGGGGAGGATTGGGAAGAC
AATAGCAGGCATGCTGGGGATGCGGTGGGCTCTATGGCGCTTGAGACGAAGCTTGACACGGTTATCCACA
GAATCAGGGGATAACGCAGGAAAGAACATGTGAGCAAAAGGCCAGCAAAAGGCCAGGAACCGTAAAAAGG
CCGCGTTGCTGGCGTTTTTCCATAGGCTCCGCCCCCCTGACGAGCATCACAAAAATCGACGCTCAAGTCA
GAGGTGGCGAAACCCGACAGGACTATAAAGATACCAGGCGTTTCCCCCTGGAAGCTCCCTCGTGCGCTCT
CCTGTTCCGACCCTGCCGCTTACCGGATACCTGTCCGCCTTTCTCCCTTCGGGAAGCGTGGCGCTTTCTC
ATAGCTCACGCTGTAGGTATCTCAGTTCGGTGTAGGTCGTTCGCTCCAAGCTGGGCTGTGTGCACGAACC
CCCCGTTCAGCCCGACCGCTGCGCCTTATCCGGTAACTATCGTCTTGAGTCCAACCCGGTAAGACACGAC
TTATCGCCACTGGCAGCAGCCACTGGTAACAGGATTAGCAGAGCGAGGTATGTAGGCGGTGCTACAGAGT
TCTTGAAGTGGTGGCCTAACTACGGCTACACTAGAAGAACAGTATTTGGTATCTGCGCTCTGCTGAAGCC
AGTTACCTTCGGAAAAAGAGTTGGTAGCTCTTGATCCGGCAAACAAACCACCGCTGGTAGCGGTGGTTTT
TTTGTTTGCAAGCAGCAGATTACGCGCAGAAAAAAAGGATCTCAAGAAGATCCTTTGATCTTTTCTACGG
GGTCTGACGCTCAGTGGAACGAAAACTCACGTTAAGGGATTTTGGTCATGAGATTATCAAAAAGGATCTT
CACCTAGATCCTTTTGTGATGATCGGCACGTAAGAGGTTCCAACTTTCACCATAATGAAATAAGATCACT
ACCGGGCGTATTTTTTGAGTTATCGAGATTTTCAGGAGCTAAGGAAGCTAAAATGAGCCATATTCAACGG
GAAACGTCTTGCTCAAGGCCGCGATTAAATTCCAACATGGATGCTGATTTATATGGGTATAAATGGGCTC
GCGATAATGTCGGGCAATCAGGTGCGACAATCTACCGATTGTATGGGAAGCCCGATGCGCCAGAGTTGTT
TCTGAAACATGGCAAAGGTAGCGTTGCCAATGATGTTACAGATGAGATGGTCAGACTAAACTGGCTGACG
GAATTTATGCCTCTTCCGACCATCAAGCATTTTATCCGTACTCCTGATGATGCATGGTTACTCACCACTG
CGATCCCAGGGAAAACAGCATTCCAGGTATTAGAAGAATATCCTGATTCAGGTGAAAATATTGTTGATGC
GCTGGCAGTGTTCCTGCGCCGGTTGCATTCGATTCCTGTTTGTAATTGTCCTTTTAACAGCGATCGCGTA
TTTCGACTCGCTCAGGCGCAATCACGAATGAATAACGGTTTGGTTGATGCGAGTGATTTTGATGACGAGC
GTAATGGCTGGCCTGTTGAACAAGTCTGGAAAGAAATGCATAAACTTTTGCCATTCTCACCGGATTCAGT
CGTCACTCATGGTGATTTCTCACTTGATAACCTTATTTTTGACGAGGGGAAATTAATAGGTTGTATTGAT
GTTGGACGAGTCGGAATCGCAGACCGATACCAGGATCTTGCCATCCTATGGAACTGCCTCGGTGAGTTTT
CTCCTTCATTACAGAAACGGCTTTTTCAAAAATATGGTATTGATAATCCTGATATGAATAAATTGCAGTT
TCATTTGATGCTCGATGAGTTTTTCTGATTTTTTTTAAGGCAGTTATTGGTGCCCTTAAACGCCTGGTTG
CTACGCCTGAATAAGTGATAATAAGCGGATGAATGGCAGAAATTCGATGATAAGCTGTCAAACATGATGT
[125 nt withheld, positions 3641-3765]
C
[91 nt withheld, positions 3767-3857]
AGGGTGATGGTTCACGTAGTGGGCCAGCGCCCTGATAGACGGTTTTTCGCCCTTTGACGTTGGAGTCCAC
GTTCTTT
[37 nt withheld, positions 3935-3971]
ACCCTATCTCGGTCTATTCTTTTGATTTATAAGGGATTTTGCCGATTTCGGCCTATTGGTTAAAAAATGA
GCTGATTTAACAAAAATTTAACGCGAATTTTAACAAAATATTAACGCTTACAATTT
