Features (pLannotate 1.2.2; 9 found; start..end, strand, type, name):
     20..475     +  rep_origin     f1 ori (sequence partly withheld): f1 bacteriophage origin of replication; arrow indicates direction of (+) strand synthesis
    561..864     +  enhancer       CMV enhancer: human cytomegalovirus immediate early enhancer
    865..1068    +  promoter       CMV promoter: human cytomegalovirus (CMV) immediate early promoter
   1098..2030    +  CDS            LUCI_RENRE: Experimental evidence at protein level: Swiss-Prot protein existence level 1. Upon binding the substrate, the enzyme catalyzes an oxygenation, producing a very short-lived hydroperoxide that cyclizes into a dioxetanone structure, which collapses, releasing a CO(2) molecule. The spontaneous breakdown of the dioxetanone releases the energy (about 50 kcal/mole) that is necessary to generate the excited state of the coelenteramide product, which is the singlet form of the monoanion. In vivo the product undergoes the process of nonradiative energy transfer to an accessory protein, a green fluoresce
   2038..2262    +  polyA_signal   bGH poly(A) signal: bovine growth hormone polyadenylation signal
   2382..2970    -  rep_origin     ori: high-copy-number ColE1/pMB1/pBR322/pUC origin of replication
   3085..3187    +  promoter       cat promoter: promoter of the E. coli cat gene encoding chloramphenicol acetyltransferase
   3188..4001    +  CDS            KanR (fragment): aminoglycoside phosphotransferase; aph(3')-Ia; confers resistance to kanamycin in bacteria or G418 (Geneticin®) in eukaryotes
   4089..9       -  promoter       tet promoter (fragment) (across the origin): E. coli promoter for tetracycline efflux protein gene
>Addgene plasmid #118067 | hCMV-IE1:GrRenilla | addgene full sequence | sequence record 240499 | Addgene NGS Result
AGCTGTCAAACATGATGT
[125 nt withheld, positions 19-143]
C
[91 nt withheld, positions 145-235]
AGGGTGATGGTTCACGTAGTGGGCCAGCGCCCTGATAGACGGTTTTTCGCCCTTTGACGTTGGAGTCCAC
GTTCTTT
[37 nt withheld, positions 313-349]
ACCCTATCTCGGTCTATTCTTTTGATTTATAAGGGATTTTGCCGATTTCGGCCTATTGGTTAAAAAATGA
GCTGATTTAACAAAAATTTAACGCGAATTTTAACAAAATATTAACGCTTACAATTTTAACAAGCTTCGTC
TCAGTCAGGAGTAGTTATTAATAGTAATCAATTACGGGGTCATTAGTTCATAGCCCATATATGGAGTTCC
GCGTTACATAACTTACGGTAAATGGCCCGCCTGGCTGACCGCCCAACGACCCCCGCCCATTGACGTCAAT
AATGACGTATGTTCCCATAGTAACGCCAATAGGGACTTTCCATTGACGTCAATGGGTGGAGTATTTACGG
TAAACTGCCCACTTGGCAGTACATCAAGTGTATCATATGCCAAGTACGCCCCCTATTGACGTCAATGACG
GTAAATGGCCCGCCTGGCATTATGCCCAGTACATGACCTTATGGGACTTTCCTACTTGGCAGTACATCTA
CGTATTAGTCATCGCTATTACCATGGTGATGCGGTTTTGGCAGTACATCAATGGGCGTGGATAGCGGTTT
GACTCACGGGGATTTCCAAGTCTCCACCCCATTGACGTCAATGGGAGTTTGTTTTGGCACCAAAATCAAC
GGGACTTTCCAAAATGTCGTAACAACTCCGCCCCATTGACGCAAATGGGCGGTAGGCGTGTACGGTGGGA
GGTCTATATAAGCAGAGCTGGTTTAGTGAACCGTCAGATCAAGCTCAAATGGCTTCCAAAGTCTACGACC
CAGAACAAAGGAAGAGGATGATTACTGGACCGCAGTGGTGGGCAAGGTGCAAGCAGATGAATGTACTCGA
TAGTTTTATCAATTATTACGACTCCGAAAAACACGCGGAAAATGCTGTCATATTCCTGCACGGGAACGCC
ACTAGCAGCTACTTGTGGCGGCACGTAGTCCCCCACATAGAGCCTGTTGCCCGATGTATTATTCCCGATC
TCATTGGAATGGGCAAATCAGGCAAATCTGGGAACGGTTCTTACCGCCTGCTCGATCACTATAAATATTT
GACCGCTTGGTTTGAGCTGCTTAATCTCCCTAAAAAAATAATATTCGTTGGACACGACTGGGGCTCAGCT
CTGGCGTTCCACTACGCATACGAGCATCAAGACCGAATAAAAGCAATAGTACATATGGAGTCAGTTGTTG
ACGTCATAGAGTCATGGATGGGTTGGCCAGATATTGAAGAGGAATTGGCCCTCATCAAGAGTGAGGAGGG
GGAAAAAATGGTCCTGGAAAATAATTTTTTCGTGGAAACCTTGCTCCCGAGTAAAATAATGCGAAAACTT
GAACCCGAAGAGTTTGCTGCTTATTTGGAGCCTTTCAAGGAAAAGGGGGAAGTAAGACGACCAACCCTTT
CTTGGCCGAGGGAGATACCTCTTGTTAAGGGTGGAAAGCCCGACGTAGTCCAGATAGTCCGAAATTACAA
CGCGTACCTGAGAGCTAGTGATGACCTCCCTAAGTTGTTTATCGAGTCAGACCCTGGGTTCTTCAGCAAC
GCAATTGTAGAAGGAGCGAAAAAATTTCCAAATACAGAATTTGTGAAGGTTAAGGGGCTCCACTTTTTGC
AAGAGGACGCCCCCGATGAGATGGGAAAATACATTAAATCTTTCGTAGAGCGCGTCCTTAAGAATGAACA
GTGAGCTTCTGTGCCTTCTAGTTGCCAGCCATCTGTTGTTTGCCCCTCCCCCGTGCCTTCCTTGACCCTG
GAAGGTGCCACTCCCACTGTCCTTTCCTAATAAAATGAGGAAATTGCATCGCATTGTCTGAGTAGGTGTC
ATTCTATTCTGGGGGGTGGGGTGGGGCAGGACAGCAAGGGGGAGGATTGGGAAGACAATAGCAGGCATGC
TGGGGATGCGGTGGGCTCTATGGCGCTTGAGACGAAGCTTGACACGGTTATCCACAGAATCAGGGGATAA
CGCAGGAAAGAACATGTGAGCAAAAGGCCAGCAAAAGGCCAGGAACCGTAAAAAGGCCGCGTTGCTGGCG
TTTTTCCATAGGCTCCGCCCCCCTGACGAGCATCACAAAAATCGACGCTCAAGTCAGAGGTGGCGAAACC
CGACAGGACTATAAAGATACCAGGCGTTTCCCCCTGGAAGCTCCCTCGTGCGCTCTCCTGTTCCGACCCT
GCCGCTTACCGGATACCTGTCCGCCTTTCTCCCTTCGGGAAGCGTGGCGCTTTCTCATAGCTCACGCTGT
AGGTATCTCAGTTCGGTGTAGGTCGTTCGCTCCAAGCTGGGCTGTGTGCACGAACCCCCCGTTCAGCCCG
ACCGCTGCGCCTTATCCGGTAACTATCGTCTTGAGTCCAACCCGGTAAGACACGACTTATCGCCACTGGC
AGCAGCCACTGGTAACAGGATTAGCAGAGCGAGGTATGTAGGCGGTGCTACAGAGTTCTTGAAGTGGTGG
CCTAACTACGGCTACACTAGAAGAACAGTATTTGGTATCTGCGCTCTGCTGAAGCCAGTTACCTTCGGAA
AAAGAGTTGGTAGCTCTTGATCCGGCAAACAAACCACCGCTGGTAGCGGTGGTTTTTTTGTTTGCAAGCA
GCAGATTACGCGCAGAAAAAAAGGATCTCAAGAAGATCCTTTGATCTTTTCTACGGGGTCTGACGCTCAG
TGGAACGAAAACTCACGTTAAGGGATTTTGGTCATGAGATTATCAAAAAGGATCTTCACCTAGATCCTTT
TGTGATGATCGGCACGTAAGAGGTTCCAACTTTCACCATAATGAAATAAGATCACTACCGGGCGTATTTT
TTGAGTTATCGAGATTTTCAGGAGCTAAGGAAGCTAAAATGAGCCATATTCAACGGGAAACGTCTTGCTC
AAGGCCGCGATTAAATTCCAACATGGATGCTGATTTATATGGGTATAAATGGGCTCGCGATAATGTCGGG
CAATCAGGTGCGACAATCTACCGATTGTATGGGAAGCCCGATGCGCCAGAGTTGTTTCTGAAACATGGCA
AAGGTAGCGTTGCCAATGATGTTACAGATGAGATGGTCAGACTAAACTGGCTGACGGAATTTATGCCTCT
TCCGACCATCAAGCATTTTATCCGTACTCCTGATGATGCATGGTTACTCACCACTGCGATCCCAGGGAAA
ACAGCATTCCAGGTATTAGAAGAATATCCTGATTCAGGTGAAAATATTGTTGATGCGCTGGCAGTGTTCC
TGCGCCGGTTGCATTCGATTCCTGTTTGTAATTGTCCTTTTAACAGCGATCGCGTATTTCGACTCGCTCA
GGCGCAATCACGAATGAATAACGGTTTGGTTGATGCGAGTGATTTTGATGACGAGCGTAATGGCTGGCCT
GTTGAACAAGTCTGGAAAGAAATGCATAAACTTTTGCCATTCTCACCGGATTCAGTAGTCACTCATGGTG
ATTTCTCACTTGATAACCTTATTTTTGACGAGGGGAAATTAATAGGTTGTATTGATGTTGGACGAGTCGG
AATCGCAGACCGATACCAGGATCTTGCCATCCTATGGAACTGCCTCGGTGAGTTTTCTCCTTCATTACAG
AAACGGCTTTTTCAAAAATATGGTATTGATAATCCTGATATGAATAAATTGCAGTTTCATTTGATGCTCG
ATGAGTTTTTCTGATTTTTTTTAAGGCAGTTATTGGTGCCCTTAAACGCCTGGTTGCTACGCCTGAATAA
GTGATAATAAGCGGATGAATGGCAGAAATTCGATGATA
